Addgene plasmid #224067: TLNRD1(4H)_pEGFP-N3
Purpose: Mamalian expression of the 4-helix bundle of TLNRD1 (residues 143-273) fused to a C-terminal EGFP
Depositing lab: Ben Goult. Depositing organization: University of Liverpool. Publication: TLNRD1 is a CCM complex component and regulates endothelial barrier integrity. Ball NJ, Ghimire S, Follain G, Pajari AO, Wurzinger D, Vaitkeviciute M, Cowell AR, Berki B, Ivaska J, Paatero I, Goult BT, Jacquemet G. J Cell Biol. 2024 Sep 2;223(9):e202310030. doi: 10.1083/jcb.202310030. Epub 2024 Jul 16. PubMed 39013281.
Backbone
  Vector backbone: pEGFP-N3
  Backbone size w/o insert (bp): 4700
  Vector type: Mammalian Expression
  Selectable markers: Neomycin
Growth in bacteria
  Bacterial resistance: Kanamycin, 50 μg/mL
  Growth temperature: 37°C
  Growth strain: DH5alpha
  Copy number: High Copy
Gene/Insert
  Gene/Insert name: tlnrd1 (alt name: mesdc1)
  Species: H. sapiens (human)
  Insert size (bp): 393
  Entrez Gene: TLNRD1 (a.k.a. MESDC1)
  Promoter: CMV
  Tag / fusion protein: EGFP (C terminal on insert)
  Cloning method: Restriction Enzyme; 5′ cloning site BglII (not destroyed); 3′ cloning site SalI (not destroyed)
  Sequencing primers: 5′ EGFP-N; 3′ SV40pA-R
Terms and licenses: Academic/Nonprofit Terms; Industry Terms
How to cite: TLNRD1(4H)_pEGFP-N3 was a gift from Ben Goult (Addgene plasmid # 224067 ; http://n2t.net/addgene:224067 ; RRID:Addgene_224067)
