[The description below was written by a language model from this plasmid's Addgene catalogue record and pLannotate feature annotations shown in this document.]
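Description:
TLNRD1(4H)_pEGFP-N3 is a mammalian expression plasmid built on the pEGFP-N3 backbone. It carries a 393 bp fragment of human TLNRD1 (also known as MESDC1) encoding residues 143–273, the four-helix bundle domain of the protein. The fragment was inserted between the BglII and SalI sites of the multiple cloning site, both of which remain intact, placing it in frame upstream of EGFP so that the domain is produced with a C-terminal EGFP tag. Transcription is driven by the human cytomegalovirus immediate-early enhancer and promoter and terminated by the SV40 polyadenylation signal. The full sequenced record is about 5.1 kb, consistent with the stated backbone and insert sizes.

The plasmid is propagated in E. coli at high copy from a ColE1/pUC-type origin and also carries an f1 phage origin. A single Tn5 aminoglycoside phosphotransferase (NeoR/KanR) gene serves both hosts. A bacterial bla-type promoter allows kanamycin selection in bacteria. The adjacent SV40 enhancer/early promoter, together with the HSV TK polyadenylation signal, allows neomycin/G418 selection of transfected mammalian cells. The short fragments annotated as SV40 large T antigen, ble and bGH poly(A) appear to be partial matches to backbone sequence found by the automated annotation rather than functional elements.

The construct is intended for expressing the isolated TLNRD1 four-helix domain as a fluorescent fusion in mammalian cells, which suits live or fixed imaging of its localisation and comparison with other TLNRD1 constructs. It was deposited in connection with work identifying TLNRD1 as a component of the CCM complex and a regulator of endothelial barrier integrity.
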