Features (pLannotate 1.2.2; 15 found; start..end, strand, type, name):
     61..364     +  enhancer       CMV enhancer: human cytomegalovirus immediate early enhancer
    365..568     +  promoter       CMV promoter: human cytomegalovirus (CMV) immediate early promoter
    591..618     +  misc_feature   MCS (fragment): multiple cloning site
    622..1065    +  CDS            TLNRD1 (fragment): TLRN1_HUMAN - Also known as MESDC1 From Homo sapiens (Human).
   1030..1749    +  CDS            EGFP: the original enhanced GFP (Yang et al., 1996) mammalian codon-optimized
   1766..1849    +  CDS            large T antigen (fragment): large T antigen from SV40 (simian virus 40)
   1872..1993    +  polyA_signal   SV40 poly(A) signal: SV40 polyadenylation signal
   2027..2455    -  rep_origin     f1 ori (sequence partly withheld): f1 bacteriophage origin of replication; arrow indicates direction of (+) strand synthesis
   2482..2586    +  promoter       AmpR promoter: bla
   2588..2945    +  promoter       SV40 promoter: SV40 enhancer and early promoter
   2980..3774    +  CDS            NeoR/KanR: aminoglycoside phosphotransferase from Tn5; aph(3')-II (or nptII); confers resistance to neomycin, kanamycin, and G418 (Geneticin®)
   3795..3947    +  CDS            ble (fragment): BLE_KLEPN - Experimental evidence at protein level: Swiss-Prot protein existence level 1. Binding protein with a strong affinity to the bleomycin family of antibiotics. Binds to CL990; an antimitotic-antibiotic compound. From Klebsiella pneumoniae.
   4006..4053    +  polyA_signal   HSV TK poly(A) signal: herpes simplex virus thymidine kinase polyadenylation signal (Cole and Stacy, 1985)
   4144..4160    -  polyA_signal   bGH poly(A) signal (fragment): bovine growth hormone polyadenylation signal
   4382..4970    +  rep_origin     ori: high-copy-number ColE1/pMB1/pBR322/pUC origin of replication
>Addgene plasmid #224067 | TLNRD1(4H)_pEGFP-N3 | addgene full sequence | sequence record 443084 | Addgene NGS Result
TAGTTATTAATAGTAATCAATTACGGGGTCATTAGTTCATAGCCCATATATGGAGTTCCGCGTTACATAA
CTTACGGTAAATGGCCCGCCTGGCTGACCGCCCAACGACCCCCGCCCATTGACGTCAATAATGACGTATG
TTCCCATAGTAACGCCAATAGGGACTTTCCATTGACGTCAATGGGTGGAGTATTTACGGTAAACTGCCCA
CTTGGCAGTACATCAAGTGTATCATATGCCAAGTACGCCCCCTATTGACGTCAATGACGGTAAATGGCCC
GCCTGGCATTATGCCCAGTACATGACCTTATGGGACTTTCCTACTTGGCAGTACATCTACGTATTAGTCA
TCGCTATTACCATGGTGATGCGGTTTTGGCAGTACATCAATGGGCGTGGATAGCGGTTTGACTCACGGGG
ATTTCCAAGTCTCCACCCCATTGACGTCAATGGGAGTTTGTTTTGGCACCAAAATCAACGGGACTTTCCA
AAATGTCGTAACAACTCCGCCCCATTGACGCAAATGGGCGGTAGGCGTGTACGGTGGGAGGTCTATATAA
GCAGAGCTGGTTTAGTGAACCGTCAGATCCGCTAGCGCTACCGGACTCAGATCTCGAGATGGCACAGCCT
GGTCTGGTTGATCGTTATCGTGTTACCCGTTGTCGTCATGAAGTTGAACAGGGTTGTGCAGTTCTGCGTG
CCACACCGCTGGCAGATATGACACCGCAGCTGCTGTTAGAAGTTAGCCAGGGTCTGAGCCGTAATCTGAA
ATTTCTGACCGATGCATGTGCACTGGCAAGCGATAAAAGCCGTGATCGTTTTAGCCGTGAACAGTTCAAA
CTGGGTGTTAAATGTATGAGCACCAGCGCAAGCGCACTGCTGGCATGTGTTCGTGAAGTTAAAGTTGCAC
CGAGCGAACTGGCACGTAGCCGTTGTGCACTGTTTAGCGGTCCGCTGGTTCAGGCAGTTAGCGCACTGGT
TGGTTTTGCAACCGAACCGCAGTTTCTGGGTCGTGGATCCATCGCCACCATGGTGAGCAAGGGCGAGGAG
CTGTTCACCGGGGTGGTGCCCATCCTGGTCGAGCTGGACGGCGACGTAAACGGCCACAAGTTCAGCGTGT
CCGGCGAGGGCGAGGGCGATGCCACCTACGGCAAGCTGACCCTGAAGTTCATCTGCACCACCGGCAAGCT
GCCCGTGCCCTGGCCCACCCTCGTGACCACCCTGACCTACGGCGTGCAGTGCTTCAGCCGCTACCCCGAC
CACATGAAGCAGCACGACTTCTTCAAGTCCGCCATGCCCGAAGGCTACGTCCAGGAGCGCACCATCTTCT
TCAAGGACGACGGCAACTACAAGACCCGCGCCGAGGTGAAGTTCGAGGGCGACACCCTGGTGAACCGCAT
CGAGCTGAAGGGCATCGACTTCAAGGAGGACGGCAACATCCTGGGGCACAAGCTGGAGTACAACTACAAC
AGCCACAACGTCTATATCATGGCCGACAAGCAGAAGAACGGCATCAAGGTGAACTTCAAGATCCGCCACA
ACATCGAGGACGGCAGCGTGCAGCTCGCCGACCACTACCAGCAGAACACCCCCATCGGCGACGGCCCCGT
GCTGCTGCCCGACAACCACTACCTGAGCACCCAGTCCGCCCTGAGCAAAGACCCCAACGAGAAGCGCGAT
CACATGGTCCTGCTGGAGTTCGTGACCGCCGCCGGGATCACTCTCGGCATGGACGAGCTGTACAAGTAAA
GCGGCCGCGACTCTAGATCATAATCAGCCATACCACATTTGTAGAGGTTTTACTTGCTTTAAAAAACCTC
CCACACCTCCCCCTGAACCTGAAACATAAAATGAATGCAATTGTTGTTGTTAACTTGTTTATTGCAGCTT
ATAATGGTTACAAATAAAGCAATAGCATCACAAATTTCACAAATAAAGCATTTTTTTCACTGCATTCTAG
TTGTGGTTTGTCCAAACTCATCAATGTATCTTAAGGCGTAAATTGTAAGCGTTAATATTTTGTTAAAATT
CGCGTTAAATTTTTGTTAAATCAGCTCATTTTTTAACCAATAGGCCGAAATCGGCAAAATCCCTTATAAA
TCAAAAGAATAGACCGAGATAGGGT
[37 nt withheld, positions 2126-2162]
AAAGAACGTGGACTCCAACGTCAAAGG
[49 nt withheld, positions 2190-2238]
T
[91 nt withheld, positions 2240-2330]
G
[124 nt withheld, positions 2332-2455]
CAGGTGGCACTTTTCGGGGAAATGTGCGCGGAACCCCTATTTGTTTATTTTTCTAAATACATTCAAATAT
GTATCCGCTCATGAGACAATAACCCTGATAAATGCTTCAATAATATTGAAAAAGGAAGAGTCCTGAGGCG
GAAAGAACCAGCTGTGGAATGTGTGTCAGTTAGGGTGTGGAAAGTCCCCAGGCTCCCCAGCAGGCAGAAG
TATGCAAAGCATGCATCTCAATTAGTCAGCAACCAGGTGTGGAAAGTCCCCAGGCTCCCCAGCAGGCAGA
AGTATGCAAAGCATGCATCTCAATTAGTCAGCAACCATAGTCCCGCCCCTAACTCCGCCCATCCCGCCCC
TAACTCCGCCCAGTTCCGCCCATTCTCCGCCCCATGGCTGACTAATTTTTTTTATTTATGCAGAGGCCGA
GGCCGCCTCGGCCTCTGAGCTATTCCAGAAGTAGTGAGGAGGCTTTTTTGGAGGCCTAGGCTTTTGCAAA
GATCGATCAAGAGACAGGATGAGGATCGTTTCGCATGATTGAACAAGATGGATTGCACGCAGGTTCTCCG
GCCGCTTGGGTGGAGAGGCTATTCGGCTATGACTGGGCACAACAGACAATCGGCTGCTCTGATGCCGCCG
TGTTCCGGCTGTCAGCGCAGGGGCGCCCGGTTCTTTTTGTCAAGACCGACCTGTCCGGTGCCCTGAATGA
ACTGCAAGACGAGGCAGCGCGGCTATCGTGGCTGGCCACGACGGGCGTTCCTTGCGCAGCTGTGCTCGAC
GTTGTCACTGAAGCGGGAAGGGACTGGCTGCTATTGGGCGAAGTGCCGGGGCAGGATCTCCTGTCATCTC
ACCTTGCTCCTGCCGAGAAAGTATCCATCATGGCTGATGCAATGCGGCGGCTGCATACGCTTGATCCGGC
TACCTGCCCATTCGACCACCAAGCGAAACATCGCATCGAGCGAGCACGTACTCGGATGGAAGCCGGTCTT
GTCGATCAGGATGATCTGGACGAAGAGCATCAGGGGCTCGCGCCAGCCGAACTGTTCGCCAGGCTCAAGG
CGAGCATGCCCGACGGCGAGGATCTCGTCGTGACCCATGGCGATGCCTGCTTGCCGAATATCATGGTGGA
AAATGGCCGCTTTTCTGGATTCATCGACTGTGGCCGGCTGGGTGTGGCGGACCGCTATCAGGACATAGCG
TTGGCTACCCGTGATATTGCTGAAGAGCTTGGCGGCGAATGGGCTGACCGCTTCCTCGTGCTTTACGGTA
TCGCCGCTCCCGATTCGCAGCGCATCGCCTTCTATCGCCTTCTTGACGAGTTCTTCTGAGCGGGACTCTG
GGGTTCGAAATGACCGACCAAGCGACGCCCAACCTGCCATCACGAGATTTCGATTCCACCGCCGCCTTCT
ATGAAAGGTTGGGCTTCGGAATCGTTTTCCGGGACGCCGGCTGGATGATCCTCCAGCGCGGGGATCTCAT
GCTGGAGTTCTTCGCCCACCCTAGGGGGAGGCTAACTGAAACACGGAAGGAGACAATACCGGAAGGAACC
CGCGCTATGACGGCAATAAAAAGACAGAATAAAACGCACGGTGTTGGGTCGTTTGTTCATAAACGCGGGG
TTCGGTCCCAGGGCTGGCACTCTGTCGATACCCCACCGAGACCCCATTGGGGCCAATACGCCCGCGTTTC
TTCCTTTTCCCCACCCCACCCCCCAAGTTCGGGTGAAGGCCCAGGGCTCGCAGCCAACGTCGGGGCGGCA
GGCCCTGCCATAGCCTCAGGTTACTCATATATACTTTAGATTGATTTAAAACTTCATTTTTAATTTAAAA
GGATCTAGGTGAAGATCCTTTTTGATAATCTCATGACCAAAATCCCTTAACGTGAGTTTTCGTTCCACTG
AGCGTCAGACCCCGTAGAAAAGATCAAAGGATCTTCTTGAGATCCTTTTTTTCTGCGCGTAATCTGCTGC
TTGCAAACAAAAAAACCACCGCTACCAGCGGTGGTTTGTTTGCCGGATCAAGAGCTACCAACTCTTTTTC
CGAAGGTAACTGGCTTCAGCAGAGCGCAGATACCAAATACTGTTCTTCTAGTGTAGCCGTAGTTAGGCCA
CCACTTCAAGAACTCTGTAGCACCGCCTACATACCTCGCTCTGCTAATCCTGTTACCAGTGGCTGCTGCC
AGTGGCGATAAGTCGTGTCTTACCGGGTTGGACTCAAGACGATAGTTACCGGATAAGGCGCAGCGGTCGG
GCTGAACGGGGGGTTCGTGCACACAGCCCAGCTTGGAGCGAACGACCTACACCGAACTGAGATACCTACA
GCGTGAGCTATGAGAAAGCGCCACGCTTCCCGAAGGGAGAAAGGCGGACAGGTATCCGGTAAGCGGCAGG
GTCGGAACAGGAGAGCGCACGAGGGAGCTTCCAGGGGGAAACGCCTGGTATCTTTATAGTCCTGTCGGGT
TTCGCCACCTCTGACTTGAGCGTCGATTTTTGTGATGCTCGTCAGGGGGGCGGAGCCTATGGAAAAACGC
CAGCAACGCGGCCTTTTTACGGTTCCTGGCCTTTTGCTGGCCTTTTGCTCACATGTTCTTTCCTGCGTTA
TCCCCTGATTCTGTGGATAACCGTATTACCGCCATGCAT
